Addgene plasmid #216749: PCDF Bravo-PotH-OL1del
Purpose: Study the interaction of PotH in E. coli, specifically focusing on the role of the outer loop 1 (OL1) by examining the variant lacking OL1 in its interaction with exogenous peptides.
Depositing lab: Gordon Laurie. Depositing organization: University of Virginia. Publication: Lacritin cleavage-potentiated targeting of iron - respiratory reciprocity promotes bacterial death. Sharifian Gh M, Norouzi F, Sorci M, Zaidi TS, Pier GB, Achimovich A, Ongwae GM, Liang B, Ryan M, Lemke M, Belfort G, Gadjeva M, Gahlmann A, Pires MM, Venter H, Harris TE, Laurie GW. J Biol Chem. 2025 May;301(5):108455. doi: 10.1016/j.jbc.2025.108455. Epub 2025 Mar 26. PubMed 40154612.
Backbone
  Vector backbone: PCDF Bravo
  Vector type: Bacterial Expression
Growth in bacteria
  Bacterial resistance: Streptomycin, 50 μg/mL
  Growth temperature: Room Temperature
  Growth strain: DH5alpha
  Copy number: Low Copy
Gene/Insert
  Gene/Insert name: potH
  Species: E. coli (Bacteria)
  Mutation: Outer loop 1 (OL1) with the sequence of [FKISLAEMARAIPPYTELMEWADGQLSITLNLGNFLQLTDDPLYFDAYLQSLQ] is deleted.
  Entrez Gene: potH (a.k.a. b0856, ECK0847)
  Tag / fusion protein: 10x His (C terminal on insert)
  Cloning method: Ligation Independent Cloning
Resource information
  A portion of this plasmid was derived from a plasmid made by: DNASU Plasmid Repository (ID: EcCD00397460)
Terms and licenses: Academic/Nonprofit Terms; Industry Terms: Not Available to Industry
Depositor comments: IPTG inducible
How to cite: PCDF Bravo-PotH-OL1del was a gift from Gordon Laurie (Addgene plasmid # 216749 ; http://n2t.net/addgene:216749 ; RRID:Addgene_216749)
