[The description below was written by a language model from this plasmid's Addgene catalogue record and pLannotate feature annotations shown in this document.]
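Description:
PCDF Bravo-PotH-OL1del is a low-copy bacterial expression plasmid built on the PCDF Bravo backbone for IPTG-inducible production of a deletion variant of E. coli PotH. It replicates from the CloDF13 (CDF) origin, which is compatible with other common origins and so allows co-maintenance with additional plasmids in the same cell. Selection relies on the aadA aminoglycoside adenylyltransferase gene (SmR), driven by the AmpR promoter, which confers streptomycin and spectinomycin resistance. A lacI gene with its own promoter supplies lac repressor. The short TcR fragments called by the annotation are probably backbone remnants or spurious matches rather than a functional marker.

Expression is driven by a T7 promoter followed by a lac operator and the T7 gene 10 ribosome binding site, and the unit ends at a T7 terminator. Transcription therefore requires a host supplying T7 RNA polymerase and is held off by LacI until IPTG is added. The insert is potH, the membrane-spanning component of the PotFGHI ABC transporter that imports putrescine, with the segment encoding outer loop 1 (OL1) deleted. It was introduced by ligation-independent cloning, and part of the plasmid derives from a repository clone. The catalogue lists a C-terminal 10x His tag, which the feature table does not call out. The table instead shows partial matches to 3xFLAG and an HRV 3C protease site upstream of potH, and to S-Tag and SET1 downstream. Whether these fragments are in frame and functional is not stated. The construct is meant for testing how loss of OL1 affects the interaction of PotH with exogenous peptides in E. coli.
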