Features (pLannotate 1.2.2; 17 found; start..end, strand, type, name):
      3..27      +  protein_bind   lac operator: The lac repressor binds to the lac operator to inhibit transcription in E. coli. This inhibition can be relieved by adding lactose or isopropyl-β-D-thiogalactopyranoside (IPTG). lac repressor encoded by lacI
     42..64      +  RBS            RBS: efficient ribosome binding site from bacteriophage T7 gene 10 (Olins and Rangwala, 1989)
     79..103     +  CDS            3xFLAG (fragment): three tandem FLAG® epitope tags, followed by an enterokinase cleavage site
    110..132     +  CDS            HRV 3C site (fragment): recognition and cleavage site for human rhinovirus 3C and PreScission proteases
    146..934     +  CDS            potH (fragment): POTH_ECOLI - Experimental evidence at protein level: Swiss-Prot protein existence level 1. Part of the ABC transporter complex PotFGHI involved in putrescine uptake (PubMed:8416922, PubMed:23719730). Responsible for the translocation of the substrate across the membrane (Probable). Imports putrescine for maintenance of the optimal concentration of polyamines necessary for cell growth in the presence of glucose (PubMed:23719730). From Escherichia coli (strain K12).
   1013..1054    +  CDS            S-Tag (fragment): affinity and epitope tag derived from pancreatic ribonuclease A
   1084..1101    +  CDS            SET1 (fragment): solubility-enhancement tag derived from T7 phage gene 10B
   1109..1156    +  terminator     T7 terminator: transcription terminator for bacteriophage T7 RNA polymerase
   1327..2118    -  CDS            SmR: aminoglycoside adenylyltransferase (Murphy, 1985); aadA; confers resistance to spectinomycin and streptomycin
   2119..2210    -  promoter       AmpR promoter: bla
   2258..2996    -  rep_origin     CloDF13 ori: Plasmids containing the CloDF13 (CDF) origin of replication can be propagated in E. coli cells that contain additional plasmids with compatible origins.
   3093..3157    -  CDS            TcR (fragment): tetracycline efflux protein; tet; confers resistance to tetracycline
   3172..3193    -  protein_bind   CAP binding site: CAP binding activates transcription in the presence of cAMP. E. coli catabolite activator protein
   3206..4288    -  CDS            lacI: lac repressor; lacI; The lac repressor binds to the lac operator to inhibit transcription in E. coli. This inhibition can be relieved by adding lactose or isopropyl-β-D-thiogalactopyranoside (IPTG).
   4289..4366    -  promoter       lacI promoter: lacI
   4374..4409    -  CDS            TcR (fragment): tetracycline efflux protein; tet; confers resistance to tetracycline
   4412..2       +  promoter       T7 promoter (across the origin): promoter for bacteriophage T7 RNA polymerase
>Addgene plasmid #216749 | PCDF Bravo-PotH-OL1del | addgene full sequence | sequence record 434430 | Addgene NGS Result
GGGGAATTGTGAGCGGATAACAATTCCCCTGTAGAAATAATTTTGTTTAACTTTAATAAGGAGATATACC
ATGGCAAGCGACTACAAGGATGACGACGACAAGGGTGCACTTGAAGTCCTCTTTCAAGGACCGAGCAGCC
CCTCAAGTACACTTGAACCTGCTGCCCAGTCGAAACCGCCGGGCGGATTTAAGCTGTGGTTGTCGCAGCT
GCAAATGAAGCATGGGCGCAAACTGGTCATTGCGTTGCCATATATCTGGTTGATCTTGCTGTTTCTGCTG
CCATTTCTGATTGTCGTGGCTGCGATTTCGACATTTTGCTGTTTACTGATCGGCTATCCGCTGGCGTGGG
CGGTGGCGCACAGTAAGCCTTCGACCCGTAATATTTTATTACTACTGGTGATCCTGCCGTCGTGGACCTC
GTTTCTGATCCGCGTTTATGCCTGGATGGGAATATTAAAAAACAACGGTGTGCTGAATAATTTTCTGCTG
TGGCTGGGGGTTATCGATCAACCGCTGACCATTCTGCATACCAATCTGGCCGTTTATATCGGCATTGTTT
ACGCTTACGTGCCGTTTATGGTACTGCCGATTTATACCGCGTTGATTCGTATTGATTATTCGCTGGTGGA
AGCAGCGCTGGATCTCGGTGCACGACCGCTGAAAACGTTCTTTACTGTGATCGTGCCGCTGACTAAAGGT
GGGATTATTGCCGGATCGATGCTGGTGTTTATCCCGGCTGTGGGCGAGTTTGTGATCCCGGAACTGCTCG
GTGGCCCGGACAGCATCATGATCGGGCGCGTGCTATGGCAAGAGTTTTTCAATAACCGCGACTGGCCGGT
GGCCTCGGCGGTAGCGATCATCATGTTGCTGCTGCTAATTGTGCCGATAATGTGGTTCCACAAACACCAG
CAAAAAAGCGTGGGAGAACACGGAGGGTTGGTTCCCCGTGGTAGTTCCGCTCATCACCACCATCATCACC
ATCACCACCACGGTGCATAACTCGAGTCTGGTAAAGAAACCGCTGCTGCGAAATTTGAACGCCAGCACAT
GGACTCGTCTACTAGCGCAGCTTAATTAACCTAGGCTGCTGCCACCGCTGAGCAATAACTAGCATAACCC
CTTGGGGCCTCTAAACGGGTCTTGAGGGGTTTTTTGCTGAAACCTCAGGCATTTGAGAAGCACACGGTCA
CACTGCTTCCGGTAGTCAATAAACCGGTAAACCAGCAATAGACATAAGCGGCTATTTAACGACCCTGCCC
TGAACCGACGACCGGGTCATCGTGGCCGGATCTTGCGGCCCCTCGGCTTGAACGAATTGTTAGACATTAT
TTGCCGACTACCTTGGTGATCTCGCCTTTCACGTAGTGGACAAATTCTTCCAACTGATCTGCGCGCGAGG
CCAAGCGATCTTCTTCTTGTCCAAGATAAGCCTGTCTAGCTTCAAGTATGACGGGCTGATACTGGGCCGG
CAGGCGCTCCATTGCCCAGTCGGCAGCGACATCCTTCGGCGCGATTTTGCCGGTTACTGCGCTGTACCAA
ATGCGGGACAACGTAAGCACTACATTTCGCTCATCGCCAGCCCAGTCGGGCGGCGAGTTCCATAGCGTTA
AGGTTTCATTTAGCGCCTCAAATAGATCCTGTTCAGGAACCGGATCAAAGAGTTCCTCCGCCGCTGGACC
TACCAAGGCAACGCTATGTTCTCTTGCTTTTGTCAGCAAGATAGCCAGATCAATGTCGATCGTGGCTGGC
TCGAAGATACCTGCAAGAATGTCATTGCGCTGCCATTCTCCAAATTGCAGTTCGCGCTTAGCTGGATAAC
GCCACGGAATGATGTCGTCGTGCACAACAATGGTGACTTCTACAGCGCGGAGAATCTCGCTCTCTCCAGG
GGAAGCCGAAGTTTCCAAAAGGTCGTTGATCAAAGCTCGCCGCGTTGTTTCATCAAGCCTTACGGTCACC
GTAACCAGCAAATCAATATCACTGTGTGGCTTCAGGCCGCCATCCACTGCGGAGCCGTACAAATGTACGG
CCAGCAACGTCGGTTCGAGATGGCGCTCGATGACGCCAACTACCTCTGATAGTTGAGTCGATACTTCGGC
GATCACCGCTTCCCTCATACTCTTCCTTTTTCAATATTATTGAAGCATTTATCAGGGTTATTGTCTCATG
AGCGGATACATATTTGAATGTATTTAGAAAAATAAACAAATAGCTAGCTCACTCGGTCGCTACGCTCCGG
GCGTGAGACTGCGGCGGGCGCTGCGGACACATACAAAGTTACCCACAGATTCCGTGGATAAGCAGGGGAC
TAACATGTGAGGCAAAACAGCAGGGCCGCGCCGGTGGCGTTTTTCCATAGGCTCCGCCCTCCTGCCAGAG
TTCACATAAACAGACGCTTTTCCGGTGCATCTGTGGGAGCCGTGAGGCTCAACCATGAATCTGACAGTAC
GGGCGAAACCCGACAGGACTTAAAGATCCCCACCGTTTCCGGCGGGTCGCTCCCTCTTGCGCTCTCCTGT
TCCGACCCTGCCGTTTACCGGATACCTGTTCCGCCTTTCTCCCTTACGGGAAGTGTGGCGCTTTCTCATA
GCTCACACACTGGTATCTCGGCTCGGTGTAGGTCGTTCGCTCCAAGCTGGGCTGTAAGCAAGAACTCCCC
GTTCAGCCCGACTGCTGCGCCTTATCCGGTAACTGTTCACTTGAGTCCAACCCGGAAAAGCACGGTAAAA
CGCCACTGGCAGCAGCCATTGGTAACTGGGAGTTCGCAGAGGATTTGTTTAGCTAAACACGCGGTTGCTC
TTGAAGTGTGCGCCAAAGTCCGGCTACACTGGAAGGACAGATTTGGTTGCTGTGCTCTGCGAAAGCCAGT
TACCACGGTTAAGCAGTTCCCCAACTGACTTAACCTTCGATCAAACCACCTCCCCAGGTGGTTTTTTCGT
TTACAGGGCAAAAGATTACGCGCAGAAAAAAAGGATCTCAAGAAGATCCTTTGATCTTTTCTACTGAACC
GCTCTAGATTTCAGTGCAATTTATCTCTTCAAATGTAGCACCTGAAGTCAGCCCCATACGATATAAGTTG
TAATTCTCATGTTAGTCATGCCCCGCGCCCACCGGAAGGAGCTGACTGGGTTGAAGGCTCTCAAGGGCAT
CGGTCGAGATCCCGGTGCCTAATGAGTGAGCTAACTTACATTAATTGCGTTGCGCTCACTGCCCGCTTTC
CAGTCGGGAAACCTGTCGTGCCAGCTGCATTAATGAATCGGCCAACGCGCGGGGAGAGGCGGTTTGCGTA
TTGGGCGCCAGGGTGGTTTTTCTTTTCACCAGTGAGACGGGCAACAGCTGATTGCCCTTCACCGCCTGGC
CCTGAGAGAGTTGCAGCAAGCGGTCCACGCTGGTTTGCCCCAGCAGGCGAAAATCCTGTTTGATGGTGGT
TAACGGCGGGATATAACATGAGCTGTCTTCGGTATCGTCGTATCCCACTACCGAGATGTCCGCACCAACG
CGCAGCCCGGACTCGGTAATGGCGCGCATTGCGCCCAGCGCCATCTGATCGTTGGCAACCAGCATCGCAG
TGGGAACGATGCCCTCATTCAGCATTTGCATGGTTTGTTGAAAACCGGACATGGCACTCCAGTCGCCTTC
CCGTTCCGCTATCGGCTGAATTTGATTGCGAGTGAGATATTTATGCCAGCCAGCCAGACGCAGACGCGCC
GAGACAGAACTTAATGGGCCCGCTAACAGCGCGATTTGCTGGTGACCCAATGCGACCAGATGCTCCACGC
CCAGTCGCGTACCGTCTTCATGGGAGAAAATAATACTGTTGATGGGTGTCTGGTCAGAGACATCAAGAAA
TAACGCCGGAACATTAGTGCAGGCAGCTTCCACAGCAATGGCATCCTGGTCATCCAGCGGATAGTTAATG
ATCAGCCCACTGACGCGTTGCGCGAGAAGATTGTGCACCGCCGCTTTACAGGCTTCGACGCCGCTTCGTT
CTACCATCGACACCACCACGCTGGCACCCAGTTGATCGGCGCGAGATTTAATCGCCGCGACAATTTGCGA
CGGCGCGTGCAGGGCCAGACTGGAGGTGGCAACGCCAATCAGCAACGACTGTTTGCCCGCCAGTTGTTGT
GCCACGCGGTTGGGAATGTAATTCAGCTCCGCCATCGCCGCTTCCACTTTTTCCCGCGTTTTCGCAGAAA
CGTGGCTGGCCTGGTTCACCACGCGGGAAACGGTCTGATAAGAGACACCGGCATACTCTGCGACATCGTA
TAACGTTACTGGTTTCACATTCACCACCCTGAATTGACTCTCTTCCGGGCGCTATCATGCCATACCGCGA
AAGGTTTTGCGCCATTCGATGGTGTCCGGGATCTCGACGCTCTCCCTTATGCGACTCCTGCATTAGGAAA
TTAATACGACTCACTATA
